>Addgene plasmid #168847 | pEntry_SARS-CoV-1-nsp5 | addgene full sequence | sequence record 472172 | Addgene NGS Result
CAAATAATGATTTTATTTTGACTGATAGTGACCTGTTCGTTGCAACAAATTGATGAGCAATGCTTTTTTA
TAATGCCAACTTTGTACAAAAAAGCAGAAGGGCCGTCAAGGCCAGGATCCATGGGATCCAGT
[897 nt withheld, positions 133-1029]
TCTGGTGTTACCTTCCAACTTAATTAAGACGCGATCGCGGCCTCATGGGCCCAGCTTTCTTGTACAAAGT
TGGCATTATAAAAAATAATTGCTCATCAATTTGTTGCAACGAACAGGTCACTATCAGTCAAAATAAAATC
ATTATTTGCCATCCAGCTGATATCCCCTATAGTGAGTCGTATTACATGGTCATAGCTGTTTCCTGGCAGC
TCTGGCCCGTGTCTCAAAATCTCTGATGTTACATTGCACAAGATAAAAATATATCATCATGCCTCCTCTA
GACCAGCCAGGACAGAAATGCCTCGACTTCGCTGCTACCCAAGGTTGCCGGGTGACGCACACCGTGGAAA
CGGATGAAGGCACGAACCCAGTGGACATAAGCCTGTTCGGTTCGTAAGCTGTAATGCAAGTAGCGTATGC
GCTCACGCAACTGGTCCAGAACCTTGACCGAACGCAGCGGTGGTAACGGCGCAGTGGCGGTTTTCATGGC
TTGTTATGACTGTTTTTTTGGGGTACAGTCTATGCCTCGGGCATCCAAGCAGCAAGCGCGTTACGCCGTG
GGTCGATGTTTGATGTTATGGAGCAGCAACGATGTTACGCAGCAGGGCAGTCGCCCTAAAACAAAGTTAA
ACATTATGAGGGAAGCGGTGATCGCCGAAGTATCGACTCAACTATCAGAGGTAGTTGGCGTCATCGAGCG
CCATCTCGAACCGACGTTGCTGGCCGTACATTTGTACGGCTCCGCAGTGGATGGCGGCCTGAAGCCACAC
AGTGATATTGATTTGCTGGTTACGGTGACCGTAAGGCTTGATGAAACAACGCGGCGAGCTTTGATCAACG
ACCTTTTGGAAACTTCGGCTTCCCCTGGAGAGAGCGAGATTCTCCGCGCTGTAGAAGTCACCATTGTTGT
GCACGACGACATCATTCCGTGGCGTTATCCAGCTAAGCGCGAACTGCAATTTGGAGAATGGCAGCGCAAT
GACATTCTTGCAGGTATCTTCGAGCCAGCCACGATCGACATTGATCTGGCTATCTTGCTGACAAAAGCAA
GAGAACATAGCGTTGCCTTGGTAGGTCCAGCGGCGGAGGAACTCTTTGATCCGGTTCCTGAACAGGATCT
ATTTGAGGCGCTAAATGAAACCTTAACGCTATGGAACTCGCCGCCCGACTGGGCTGGCGATGAGCGAAAT
GTAGTGCTTACGTTGTCCCGCATTTGGTACAGCGCAGTAACCGGCAAAATCGCGCCGAAGGATGTCGCTG
CCGACTGGGCAATGGAGCGCCTGCCGGCCCAGTATCAGCCCGTCATACTTGAAGCTAGACAGGCTTATCT
TGGACAAGAAGAAGATCGCTTGGCCTCGCGCGCAGATCAGTTGGAAGAATTTGTCCACTACGTGAAAGGC
GAGATCACCAAGGTAGTCGGCAAATAACCCTCGAGCCACCCATGACCAAAATCCCTTAACGTGAGTTACG
CGTCGTTCCACTGAGCGTCAGACCCCGTAGAAAAGATCAAAGGATCTTCTTGAGATCCTTTTTTTCTGCG
CGTAATCTGCTGCTTGCAAACAAAAAAACCACCGCTACCAGCGGTGGTTTGTTTGCCGGATCAAGAGCTA
CCAACTCTTTTTCCGAAGGTAACTGGCTTCAGCAGAGCGCAGATACCAAATACTGTTCTTCTAGTGTAGC
CGTAGTTAGGCCACCACTTCAAGAACTCTGTAGCACCGCCTACATACCTCGCTCTGCTAATCCTGTTACC
AGTGGCTGCTGCCAGTGGCGATAAGTCGTGTCTTACCGGGTTGGACTCAAGACGATAGTTACCGGATAAG
GCGCAGCGGTCGGGCTGAACGGGGGGTTCGTGCACACAGCCCAGCTTGGAGCGAACGACCTACACCGAAC
TGAGATACCTACAGCGTGAGCTATGAGAAAGCGCCACGCTTCCCGAAGGGAGAAAGGCGGACAGGTATCC
GGTAAGCGGCAGGGTCGGAACAGGAGAGCGCACGAGGGAGCTTCCAGGGGGAAACGCCTGGTATCTTTAT
AGTCCTGTCGGGTTTCGCCACCTCTGACTTGAGCGTCGATTTTTGTGATGCTCGTCAGGGGGGCGGAGCC
TATGGAAAAACGCCAGCAACGCGGCCTTTTTACGGTTCCTGGCCTTTTGCTGGCCTTTTGCTCACATGTT
CTTTCCTGCGTTATCCCCTGATTCTGTGGATAACCGTATTACCGCCTTTGAGTGAGCTGATACCGCTCGC
CGCAGCCGAACGACCGAGCGCAGCGAGTCAGTGAGCGAGGAAGCGGAAGAGCGCCCAATACGCAAACCGC
CTCTCCCCGCGCGTTGGCCGATTCATTAATGCAGCTGGCACGACAGGTTTCCCGACTGGAAAGCGGGCAG
TGAGCGCAACGCAATTAATACGCGTACCGCTAGCCAGGAAGAGTTTGTAGAAACGCAAAAAGGCCATCCG
TCAGGATGGCCTTCTGCTTAGTTTGATGCCTGGCAGTTTATGGCGGGCGTCCTGCCCGCCACCCTCCGGG
CCGTTGCTTCACAACGTTCAAATCCGCTCCCGGCGGATTTGTCCTACTCAGGAGAGCGTTCACCGACAAA
CAACAGATAAAACGAAAGGCCCAGTCTTCCGACTGAGCCTTTCGTTTTATTTGATGCCTGGCAGTTCCCT
ACTCTCGCGTTAACGCTAGCATGGATGTTTTCCCAGTCACGACGTTGTAAAACGACGGCCAGTCTTAAGC
TCGGGCCC
Features (pLannotate 1.2.2; 12 found; start..end, strand, type, name):
      1..97      +  protein_bind   attL1: mutant version of attL; recombination site for the Gateway® LR reaction LR Clonase™
    130..1047    +  CDS            R1A_SARS (fragment) (sequence partly withheld): Experimental evidence at protein level: Swiss-Prot protein existence level 1. [Non-structural protein 10]: Plays a pivotal role in viral transcription by stimulating both nsp14 3'-5' exoribonuclease and nsp16 2'-O-methyltransferase activities. Therefore plays an essential role in viral mRNAs cap methylation. From Severe acute respiratory syndrome coronavirus (SARS-CoV).
   1079..1177    -  protein_bind   attL2: mutant version of attL; recombination site for the Gateway® LR reaction LR Clonase™
   1195..1213    -  promoter       T7 promoter: promoter for bacteriophage T7 RNA polymerase
   1403..1426    +  promoter       Pc promoter (fragment): intI1 (promoter lies within the coding sequence); class 1 integron promoter
   1602..1658    +  CDS            GmR (fragment): gentamycin acetyltransferase; aacC1; confers resistance to gentamycin
   1665..2456    +  CDS            SmR: aminoglycoside adenylyltransferase (Murphy, 1985); aadA; confers resistance to spectinomycin and streptomycin
   2549..3137    +  rep_origin     ori: high-copy-number ColE1/pMB1/pBR322/pUC origin of replication
   3320..3412    +  CDS            lacI (fragment): lac repressor; lacI; The lac repressor binds to the lac operator to inhibit transcription in E. coli. This inhibition can be relieved by adding lactose or isopropyl-β-D-thiogalactopyranoside (IPTG).
   3467..3494    -  terminator     rrnB T2 terminator: transcription terminator T2 from the E. coli rrnB gene
   3626..3669    +  terminator     rrnB T1 terminator: Escherichia coli rrnB; transcription terminator T1 from the E. coli rrnB gene
   3716..3752    -  CDS            lacZα (fragment): LacZα fragment of β-galactosidase; lacZ fragment
