[The description below was written by a language model from this plasmid's Addgene catalogue record and pLannotate feature annotations shown in this document.]
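Description:
pEntry_SARS-CoV-1-nsp5 is a Gateway-compatible Entry clone built on the pENTR223.1*SfiI backbone and carrying the coding sequence for non-structural protein 5 (nsp5) of SARS-CoV-1, a segment of the ORF1ab replicase polyprotein that corresponds to the viral main protease. The full sequenced plasmid is about 3.8 kb. It is maintained in E. coli through a high-copy ColE1/pUC-type origin and selected with spectinomycin via the aadA (SmR) aminoglycoside adenylyltransferase gene, which sits downstream of a class 1 integron Pc promoter fragment. Short remnants of GmR, lacI and lacZα also appear in the annotation and are backbone leftovers rather than functional genes.

The 918 bp insert was made synthetically and cloned between two SfiI sites, placing it between attL1 and attL2. The automated annotation matches it to a fragment of the SARS-CoV replicase polyprotein 1a; the nsp10 function text attached to that hit is generic to the polyprotein database entry and does not describe this insert. According to the depositor's notes, the 5′ linker supplies an ATG start codon flanked by BamHI sites, and the 3′ linker supplies a TAA stop codon bracketed by PacI and AsiSI sites, an arrangement that suggests these codons can be removed by restriction digestion to allow tag fusions. The Entry vector has no promoter positioned to express the ORF; a T7 promoter lies outside attL2, and rrnB T1 and T2 terminators upstream of attL1 insulate the cassette from read-through transcription. The attL sites allow LR Clonase-mediated transfer of the nsp5 ORF into any attR-containing Destination vector. The plasmid belongs to a collection of human coronavirus protein-coding Entry clones intended as a flexible, multipurpose resource.
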