Addgene plasmid #168847: pEntry_SARS-CoV-1-nsp5
Purpose: Gateway-compatible Entry vector
Depositing lab: Pascal Falter-Braun. Depositing organization: Helmholtz Munich. Publication: A resource of human coronavirus protein-coding sequences in a flexible, multipurpose Gateway Entry clone collection. Weller B, Lin CW, Pogoutse O, Sauer M, Marin-de la Rosa N, Strobel A, Young V, Knapp JJ, Rayhan A, Falter C, Kim DK, Roth FP, Falter-Braun P. G3 (Bethesda). 2023 Jul 5;13(7):jkad105. doi: 10.1093/g3journal/jkad105. PubMed 37267226.
Backbone
  Vector backbone: pENTR223.1*SfiI
  Backbone size w/o insert (bp): 2800
  Vector type: Gateway-compatible Entry vector
Growth in bacteria
  Bacterial resistance: Spectinomycin, 50 μg/mL
  Growth temperature: 37°C
  Growth strain: DH5alpha
  Copy number: High Copy
Gene/Insert
  Gene/Insert name: SARS-CoV-1-nsp5 (alt name: nsp5)
  Species: Other
  Insert size (bp): 918
  Entrez Gene: ORF1ab (a.k.a. sarsp1)
  Cloning method: Restriction Enzyme; 5′ cloning site SfiI (unknown if destroyed); 3′ cloning site SfiI (unknown if destroyed)
  Sequencing primers: 5′ M13 uni (-21); 3′ M13 rev (-29)
Resource information
  A portion of this plasmid was derived from a plasmid made by: Synthesized by Twist Bioscience
Terms and licenses: Academic/Nonprofit Terms; Industry Terms: Not Available to Industry
Depositor comments: 5'-linker: SfiI-BamHI-ATG-BamHI (GGCCGTCAaggccaggatccatgggatcc), 3'-linker: PacI-TAA-AsiSI-SfiI (cttaatTAAgacgcgatcgcggcctcatGGGCC).
How to cite: pEntry_SARS-CoV-1-nsp5 was a gift from Pascal Falter-Braun (Addgene plasmid # 168847 ; http://n2t.net/addgene:168847 ; RRID:Addgene_168847)
