>Addgene plasmid #168847 | pEntry_SARS-CoV-1-nsp5 | depositor partial sequence | sequence record 327258 | gene-specific Insert sequence
AGT
[897 nt withheld, positions 4-900]
TCTGGTGTTACCTTCCAA
